Addgene plasmid #1570: L3605
Purpose: (Empty Backbone)
Depositing lab: Andrew Fire. Depositing organization: Carnegie Institution for Science.
Backbone
  Vector backbone: Unknown
  Backbone size (bp): 4816
  Vector type: Worm Expression
Growth in bacteria
  Bacterial resistance: Ampicillin, 100 μg/mL
  Growth temperature: 37°C
  Growth strain: DH5alpha
  Copy number: Unknown
Gene/Insert
  Gene/Insert name: None
  Tag / fusion protein: unc54-204, unc545', IVSA, SV40NLS, gfpN, IVSR, gfpS65T, IVSS, gfpN146I, gfpM153T, gfpV163A, IVST, gfpC, IVSM, IVSL, deco...
  Cloning method: Restriction Enzyme
Terms and licenses: Academic/Nonprofit Terms; Industry Terms: Not Available to Industry
Depositor comments: See Fire Lab Vector Kit Documentation 1997. Fire Lab Miniprep Number pPD115.101, Ligation number L3605.
How to cite: L3605 was a gift from Andrew Fire (Addgene plasmid # 1570 ; http://n2t.net/addgene:1570 ; RRID:Addgene_1570)
