[The description below was written by a language model from this plasmid's Addgene catalogue record and pLannotate feature annotations shown in this document.]
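Description:
L3605 (miniprep designation pPD115.101) is a *C. elegans* expression vector from the 1997 Fire Lab Vector Kit, catalogued as an empty backbone of about 4.8 kb with no gene insert. The parental backbone is listed as unknown, but the annotated features point to a pUC/pBR322-type bacterial plasmid. These include a high-copy ColE1/pMB1 origin, an ampicillin resistance gene (β-lactamase) with its own promoter, remnants of the rop and bom regions, and a lac promoter/operator segment with a CAP binding site and lacI fragment next to a residual pUC18/19 polylinker. It is propagated in *E. coli* under ampicillin selection. No worm selection marker is recorded.

The payload is a reporter cassette described by the depositor's list of component modules, which is truncated in the record. It begins with unc-54-derived elements (unc54-204 and an unc-54 5' segment), followed by a synthetic intron (IVSA) and an SV40 nuclear localization signal. Next comes a GFP coding region split into segments by further artificial introns (IVSR, IVSS, IVST, IVSM, IVSL). Such introns are a standard feature of the Fire vectors and improve transgene expression in worms. The GFP carries the S65T chromophore mutation together with N146I, M153T and V163A. The automated annotation detects this region as a partial match to an *Aequorea victoria* GFP variant. It also labels a downstream fragment as aex-5, probably *C. elegans* genomic sequence flanking a 3' element, though the record does not confirm this. The construct would be expected to yield nuclear-localized GFP, and it likely serves as a recipient for testing regulatory sequences. The record does not state its specific intended use and refers instead to the kit documentation.
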