Features (pLannotate 1.2.2; 12 found; start..end, strand, type, name):
      1..38      -  misc_feature   MCS (fragment): pUC18/19 multiple cloning site
    402..1268    +  CDS            vsfGFP-9 (fragment): vsfGFP-9 is a basic (constitutively fluorescent) green fluorescent protein published in 2015, derived from Aequorea victoria. It has low acid sensitivity.
   1941..2093    +  CDS            aex-5 (fragment): AEX5_CAEEL - Also known as kpc-3 From Caenorhabditis elegans.
   2221..2256    +  CDS            rop (fragment): Rop protein, which maintains plasmids at low copy number; rop
   2358..2457    +  misc_feature   bom (fragment): basis of mobility region from pBR322
   2555..2659    +  promoter       AmpR promoter: bla
   2660..3520    +  CDS            AmpR: β-lactamase; bla; confers resistance to ampicillin, carbenicillin, and related antibiotics
   3691..4279    +  rep_origin     ori: high-copy-number ColE1/pMB1/pBR322/pUC origin of replication
   4462..4554    +  CDS            lacI (fragment): lac repressor; lacI; The lac repressor binds to the lac operator to inhibit transcription in E. coli. This inhibition can be relieved by adding lactose or isopropyl-β-D-thiogalactopyranoside (IPTG).
   4567..4588    +  protein_bind   CAP binding site: CAP binding activates transcription in the presence of cAMP. E. coli catabolite activator protein
   4603..4633    +  promoter       lac promoter: promoter for the E. coli lac operon
   4641..4657    +  protein_bind   lac operator: The lac repressor binds to the lac operator to inhibit transcription in E. coli. This inhibition can be relieved by adding lactose or isopropyl-β-D-thiogalactopyranoside (IPTG). lac repressor encoded by lacI
>Addgene plasmid #1570 | L3605 | depositor full sequence | sequence record 180 | Author sequence
AAGCTTGCATGCCTGCAGGTCGACTCTAGAGGATCCCCAATTCTTGAGACTTCCACTATCTTCTCTGGCA
CCCTCCACTACGCGTAGGCGTCTCTCGCTTCGTGTATTCCCGGGAAGCCGGGTTCCCGTCTCTCCCGCCG
CTGCCGCTGCCGCACACAGCTTTACACCTCGTAGAATCCCCAAAGAGGGGCGTGGCTTGCGGGTGCCAAC
ATCCTCCTGCCGAGGAAGAAGCAGGCACTCATCACTCGCATCATCAACCTCGGGATTGGCCAAAGGACCC
AAAGGTATGTTTCGAATGATACTAACATAACATAGAACATTTTCAGGAGGACCCTTGGAGGGTACCGAGC
TCAGAAAAAATGACTGCTCCAAAGAAGAAGCGTAAGGTACCGGTAGAAAAAATGAGTAAAGGAGAAGAAC
TTTTCACTGGAGTTGTCCCAATTCTTGTTGAATTAGATGGTGATGTTAATGGGCACAAATTTTCTGTCAG
TGGAGAGGGTGAAGGTGATGCAACATACGGAAAACTTACCCTTAAATTTATTTGCACTACTGGAAAACTA
CCTGTTCCATGGGTAAGTTTAAACATATATATACTAACTAACCCTGATTATTTAAATTTTCAGCCAACAC
TTGTCACTACTTTCACTTATGGTGTTCAATGCTTCTCGAGATACCCAGATCATATGAAACAGCATGACTT
TTTCAAGAGTGCCATGCCCGAAGGTTATGTACAGGAAAGAACTATATTTTTCAAAGATGACGGGAACTAC
AAGACACGTAAGTTTAAACAGTTCGGTACTAACTAACCATACATATTTAAATTTTCAGGTGCTGAAGTCA
AGTTTGAAGGTGATACCCTTGTTAATAGAATCGAGTTAAAAGGTATTGATTTTAAAGAAGATGGAAACAT
TCTTGGACACAAATTGGAATACAACTATATTTCACACAACGTATACATCACTGCCGACAAACAAAAGAAT
GGGATCAAAGCGGTAAGTTTAAACATGATTTTACTAACTAACTAATCTGATTTAAATTTTCAGAACTTCA
AAATTAGACACAACATTGAAGATGGAAGCGTTCAACTAGCAGACCATTATCAACAAAATACTCCAATTGG
CGATGGCCCTGTCCTTTTACCAGACAACCATTACCTGTCCACACAATCTGCCCTTTCGAAAGATCCCAAC
GAAAAGAGAGACCACATGGTCCTTCTTGAGTTTGTAACAGCTGCTGGGATTACACATGGCATGGATGAAC
TATACAAATAGCATTCGTAGAATTGTAAGTTTAAACTTTCTCATACTAACTAACGCGCTCTATTTAAATT
TTCAGAATTCCAACTGAGCGCCGGTCGCTACCATTACCAACTTGTCTGGTGTCAAAAATAATAGGGGCCG
CTGTCATCAGAGTAAGTTTAAACTGAGTTCTACTAACTAACGAGTAATATTTAAATTTTCAGCATCTCGC
GCCCGTGCCTCTGACTTCTAAGTCCAATTACTCTTCAACATCCCTACATGCTCTTTCTCCCTGTGCTCCC
ACCCCCTATTTTTGTTATTATCAAAAAACTTCTCTTAATTTCTTTGTTTTTTAGCTTCTTTTAAGTCACC
TCTAACAATGAAATTGTGTAGATTCAAAAATAGAATTAATTCGTAATAAAAAGTCGAAAAAAATTGTGCT
CCCTCCCCCCATTAATAATAATTCTATCCCAAAATCTACACAATGTTCTGTGTACACTTCTTATGTTTTT
TACTTCTGATAAATTTTTTTGAAACATCATAGAAAAAACCGCACACAAAATACCTTATCATATGTTACGT
TTCAGTTTATGACCGCAATTTTTATTTCTTCGCACGTCTGGGCCTCTCATGACGTCAAATCATGCTCATC
GTGAAAAAGTTTTGGAGTATTTTTGGAATTTTTCAATCAAGTGAAAGTTTATGAAATTAATTTTCCTGCT
TTTGCTTTTTGGGGTTTCCCCTATTGTTTGTCAAGATTTCGAGGACGGCGTTTTTCTTGCTAAAATCACA
AGTATTGATGAGCACGATGCAAGAAAGATCGGAAGAAGGTTTGGGTTTGAGGCTCAGTGGAAGGTGAGTA
GAAGTTGATAATTTGAAAGTGGAGTAGTGTCTATGGGGTTTTTGCCTTAAATGACAGAATACATTCCCAA
TATACCAAACATAACTGTTTCCTACTAGTCGGCCGTACGGGCCCTTTCGTCTCGCGCGTTTCGGTGATGA
CGGTGAAAACCTCTGACACATGCAGCTCCCGGAGACGGTCACAGCTTGTCTGTAAGCGGATGCCGGGAGC
AGACAAGCCCGTCAGGGCGCGTCAGCGGGTGTTGGCGGGTGTCGGGGCTGGCTTAACTATGCGGCATCAG
AGCAGATTGTACTGAGAGTGCACCATATGCGGTGTGAAATACCGCACAGATGCGTAAGGAGAAAATACCG
CATCAGGCGGCCTTAAGGGCCTCGTGATACGCCTATTTTTATAGGTTAATGTCATGATAATAATGGTTTC
TTAGACGTCAGGTGGCACTTTTCGGGGAAATGTGCGCGGAACCCCTATTTGTTTATTTTTCTAAATACAT
TCAAATATGTATCCGCTCATGAGACAATAACCCTGATAAATGCTTCAATAATATTGAAAAAGGAAGAGTA
TGAGTATTCAACATTTCCGTGTCGCCCTTATTCCCTTTTTTGCGGCATTTTGCCTTCCTGTTTTTGCTCA
CCCAGAAACGCTGGTGAAAGTAAAAGATGCTGAAGATCAGTTGGGTGCACGAGTGGGTTACATCGAACTG
GATCTCAACAGCGGTAAGATCCTTGAGAGTTTTCGCCCCGAAGAACGTTTTCCAATGATGAGCACTTTTA
AAGTTCTGCTATGTGGCGCGGTATTATCCCGTATTGACGCCGGGCAAGAGCAACTCGGTCGCCGCATACA
CTATTCTCAGAATGACTTGGTTGAGTACTCACCAGTCACAGAAAAGCATCTTACGGATGGCATGACAGTA
AGAGAATTATGCAGTGCTGCCATAACCATGAGTGATAACACTGCGGCCAACTTACTTCTGACAACGATCG
GAGGACCGAAGGAGCTAACCGCTTTTTTGCACAACATGGGGGATCATGTAACTCGCCTTGATCGTTGGGA
ACCGGAGCTGAATGAAGCCATACCAAACGACGAGCGTGACACCACGATGCCTGTAGCAATGGCAACAACG
TTGCGCAAACTATTAACTGGCGAACTACTTACTCTAGCTTCCCGGCAACAATTAATAGACTGGATGGAGG
CGGATAAAGTTGCAGGACCACTTCTGCGCTCGGCCCTTCCGGCTGGCTGGTTTATTGCTGATAAATCTGG
AGCCGGTGAGCGTGGGTCTCGCGGTATCATTGCAGCACTGGGGCCAGATGGTAAGCCCTCCCGTATCGTA
GTTATCTACACGACGGGGAGTCAGGCAACTATGGATGAACGAAATAGACAGATCGCTGAGATAGGTGCCT
CACTGATTAAGCATTGGTAACTGTCAGACCAAGTTTACTCATATATACTTTAGATTGATTTAAAACTTCA
TTTTTAATTTAAAAGGATCTAGGTGAAGATCCTTTTTGATAATCTCATGACCAAAATCCCTTAACGTGAG
TTTTCGTTCCACTGAGCGTCAGACCCCGTAGAAAAGATCAAAGGATCTTCTTGAGATCCTTTTTTTCTGC
GCGTAATCTGCTGCTTGCAAACAAAAAAACCACCGCTACCAGCGGTGGTTTGTTTGCCGGATCAAGAGCT
ACCAACTCTTTTTCCGAAGGTAACTGGCTTCAGCAGAGCGCAGATACCAAATACTGTCCTTCTAGTGTAG
CCGTAGTTAGGCCACCACTTCAAGAACTCTGTAGCACCGCCTACATACCTCGCTCTGCTAATCCTGTTAC
CAGTGGCTGCTGCCAGTGGCGATAAGTCGTGTCTTACCGGGTTGGACTCAAGACGATAGTTACCGGATAA
GGCGCAGCGGTCGGGCTGAACGGGGGGTTCGTGCACACAGCCCAGCTTGGAGCGAACGACCTACACCGAA
CTGAGATACCTACAGCGTGAGCATTGAGAAAGCGCCACGCTTCCCGAAGGGAGAAAGGCGGACAGGTATC
CGGTAAGCGGCAGGGTCGGAACAGGAGAGCGCACGAGGGAGCTTCCAGGGGGAAACGCCTGGTATCTTTA
TAGTCCTGTCGGGTTTCGCCACCTCTGACTTGAGCGTCGATTTTTGTGATGCTCGTCAGGGGGGCGGAGC
CTATGGAAAAACGCCAGCAACGCGGCCTTTTTACGGTTCCTGGCCTTTTGCTGGCCTTTTGCTCACATGT
TCTTTCCTGCGTTATCCCCTGATTCTGTGGATAACCGTATTACCGCCTTTGAGTGAGCTGATACCGCTCG
CCGCAGCCGAACGACCGAGCGCAGCGAGTCAGTGAGCGAGGAAGCGGAAGAGCGCCCAATACGCAAACCG
CCTCTCCCCGCGCGTTGGCCGATTCATTAATGCAGCTGGCACGACAGGTTTCCCGACTGGAAAGCGGGCA
GTGAGCGCAACGCAATTAATGTGAGTTAGCTCACTCATTAGGCACCCCAGGCTTTACACTTTATGCTTCC
GGCTCGTATGTTGTGTGGAATTGTGAGCGGATAACAATTTCACACAGGAAACAGCTATGACCATGATTAC
GCCAAGCTGTAAGTTTAAACATGATCTTACTAACTAACTATTCTCATTTAAATTTTCAGAGCTTAAAAAT
GGCTGAAATCACTCACAACGATGGATACGCTAACAACTTGGAAATGAAAT
