>Addgene plasmid #1570 | L3605 | addgene partial sequence | sequence record 16707 | 1570_m13reverse
GNNNTTACATGATCTTACTAACTAACTATTCTCATTTAAATTTTCAGAGCTTAAAAATGGCTGAAATCAC
TCACAACGATGGATACGCTAACAACTTGGAAATGAAATAAGCTTGCATGCCTGCAGGTCGACTCTAGAGG
ATCCCCAATTCTTGAGACTTCCACTATCTTCTCTGGCACCCTCCACTACGCGTAGGCGTCTCTCGCTTCG
TGTATTCCCGGGAAGCCGGGTTCCCGTCTCTCCCGCCGCTGCCGCTGCCGCACACAGCTTTACACCTCGT
AGAATCCCCAAAGAGGGGCGTGGCTTGCGGGTGCCAACATCCTCCTGCCGAGGAAGAAGCAGGCACTCAT
CACTCGCATCATCAACCTCGGGATTGGCCAAAGGACCCAAAGGTATGTTTCGAATGATACTAACATAACA
TAGAACATTTTCAGGAGGACCCTTGGAGGGTACCGAGCTCAGAAAAAATGACTGCTCCAAAGAAGAAGCG
TAAGGTACCGGTAGAAAAAATGAGTAAAGGAGAAGAACTTTTCACTGGAGTTGTCCCAATTCTTGTTGAA
TTAGATGGTGATGTTAATGGGCACAAATTTTCTGTCAGTGGAGAGGGTGAAGGTGATGCAACATACGGAA
AACTTACCCTTAAATTTATTTGCACTACTGGAAAACTACCTGTTCCATGGGTAAGTTTAAACATATATAT
ACTAACTAACCCTGATTATTTAAATTTTCAGCCAACACTTGTCACTACTTTCACTTATGGTGTTCAATGC
TTCTCGAGATACCCAGATCATATGAAACAGCATGACTTTTTCAAGAGTGCCATGCCCGAAGGTTATGTAC
AGGAAAGAACTATATTTTTCAAAGATGACGGGAACTACAAGACACGTAAGTTTAAACAGTTCGGTACTAA
CTAACCATACATATTTAAATTTTCAGGTGCTGAANTCNAGTTTGAAGGGGGANNCCCTTGGTNAATAAAN
NCGAGTTTAAANGGTTTTTNTTTTTNAAANAAAANGGGAAACTTTCTTGGAACACNAAATTGGAANTACA
ACTNTTTTTCCCACAACGNTATACNTCCCTGGCNAANAAANAAAAAANNGGNATCAAAGGGGGTAAGTTT
AAACNTGANTTTTACNAACNAACNAAATCGNANTTNAANTTTNCCNAANNTNCAAAATTAAACCCNACNT
TNGANANGGGGAGNNTTTCCCNTGCNAACNTTTTCCNAAAAATTCCCCTTGGGGAGGGCCTGTTCTTTTN
CAAAAAANANTNNTNTTCCAAANTTGNCCTTTNAAAAANCAAAA
